Addgene plasmid #195529: pAAV-CaMKII-pAce-Kv2.1PR
Purpose: Green fluorescent, positive response-polarity voltage indicator under the control of CaMKII promoter; soma-targeted
Depositing lab: Vincent Pieribone. Depositing organization: John B. Pierce Laboratory. Publication: Dual-polarity voltage imaging of the concurrent dynamics of multiple neuron types. Kannan M, Vasan G, Haziza S, Huang C, Chrapkiewicz R, Luo J, Cardin JA, Schnitzer MJ, Pieribone VA. Science. 2022 Nov 4;378(6619):eabm8797. doi: 10.1126/science.abm8797. Epub 2022 Nov 4. PubMed 36378956.
Backbone
  Vector backbone: pAAV-CaMKII
  Vector type: Mammalian Expression, AAV
Growth in bacteria
  Bacterial resistance: Ampicillin, 100 μg/mL
  Growth temperature: 37°C
  Growth strain: NEB Stable
  Copy number: Low Copy
Gene/Insert
  Gene/Insert name: pAce-Kv2.1 proximal restriction sequence
  Species: Synthetic
  Mutation: Ace-mNeon 78K, 81D, 92N, 178F; SY linker
  GenBank ID: OM687165
  Promoter: CaMKII
  Cloning method: Restriction Enzyme; 5′ cloning site KpnI (unknown if destroyed); 3′ cloning site HindIII (unknown if destroyed)
  Sequencing primers: 5′ ATGCTGACGAAGGCTCGCGA; 3′ GGCCACAACTCCTCATAAAGAGACAG
Terms and licenses: Academic/Nonprofit Terms; Industry Terms: Not Available to Industry
How to cite: pAAV-CaMKII-pAce-Kv2.1PR was a gift from Vincent Pieribone (Addgene plasmid # 195529 ; http://n2t.net/addgene:195529 ; RRID:Addgene_195529)
