[The description below was written by a language model from this plasmid's Addgene catalogue record and pLannotate feature annotations shown in this document.]
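Description:
pAAV-CaMKII-pAce-Kv2.1PR is an AAV transfer plasmid (about 7 kb) for mammalian expression of a genetically encoded voltage indicator in neurons. It is built on a pAAV-CaMKII backbone and is propagated in bacteria through a ColE1/pUC-type origin with ampicillin selection from the bla gene. An f1 phage origin and short remnants of the pBR322 bom and rop regions are also annotated. The catalogue lists it as low copy and grown in a recombination-deficient strain, which is common practice for keeping the repetitive AAV2 inverted terminal repeats stable. The ITRs flank the expression cassette and allow it to be packaged into recombinant AAV particles. The downstream ITR is annotated in full, whereas the upstream one is detected only as two short fragments.

Between the ITRs, the mouse CaMKIIα promoter drives the synthetic pAce open reading frame, a green fluorescent indicator with positive response polarity. It derives from Ace-mNeon, carrying the listed changes at positions 78, 81, 92 and 178 and an SY linker. The feature table annotates only the mNeonGreen portion; the stretch between the promoter and mNeonGreen, presumably the voltage-sensing Ace part, is unannotated. Fused directly after mNeonGreen is a fragment of rat Kv2.1 (Kcnb1), the proximal restriction sequence, which confines the sensor to the soma and proximal processes. A WPRE enhances transcript stability and expression, and the human growth hormone polyadenylation signal terminates the message. The construct is intended for soma-targeted voltage imaging in CaMKII-promoter-active neurons, and its positive polarity suits pairing with opposite-polarity indicators to record several neuron types concurrently.
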