Features (pLannotate 1.2.2; 15 found; start..end, strand, type, name):
     12..39      +  repeat_region  AAV2 ITR (fragment): inverted terminal repeat of adeno-associated virus serotype 2 inverted
     68..95      +  repeat_region  AAV2 ITR (fragment): inverted terminal repeat of adeno-associated virus serotype 2 inverted
    149..1437    +  promoter       CaMKII promoter: promoter for the mouse calcium/calmodulin-dependent kinase II α subunit
   2139..2813    +  CDS            mNeonGreen: mNeonGreen is a basic (constitutively fluorescent) green/yellow fluorescent protein published in 2013, derived from Branchiostoma lanceolatum. It is reported to be a very rapidly-maturing monomer with moderate acid sensitivity.
   2814..3089    +  CDS            Kcnb1 (fragment): KCNB1_RAT - Experimental evidence at protein level: Swiss-Prot protein existence level 1. Voltage-gated potassium channel that mediates transmembrane potassium transport in excitable membranes, primarily in the brain, but also in the pancreas and cardiovascular system. Contributes to the regulation of the action potential (AP) repolarization, duration and frequency of repetitive AP firing in neurons, muscle cells and endocrine cells and plays a role in homeostatic attenuation of electrical excitability throughout the brain (PubMed:10024359, PubMed:10618149, PubMed:12451110, PubMed:17379638, Pu
   3105..3693    +  misc_feature   WPRE: woodchuck hepatitis virus posttranscriptional regulatory element
   3725..4201    +  polyA_signal   hGH poly(A) signal: human growth hormone polyadenylation signal
   4241..4381    +  repeat_region  AAV2 ITR: inverted terminal repeat of adeno-associated virus serotype 2 inverted
   4386..4437    -  misc_feature   bom (fragment): basis of mobility region from pBR322
   4456..4911    +  rep_origin     f1 ori (sequence partly withheld): f1 bacteriophage origin of replication; arrow indicates direction of (+) strand synthesis
   4912..4961    -  misc_feature   bom (fragment): basis of mobility region from pBR322
   5063..5098    -  CDS            rop (fragment): Rop protein, which maintains plasmids at low copy number; rop
   5193..5297    +  promoter       AmpR promoter: bla
   5298..6158    +  CDS            AmpR: β-lactamase; bla; confers resistance to ampicillin, carbenicillin, and related antibiotics
   6329..6917    +  rep_origin     ori: high-copy-number ColE1/pMB1/pBR322/pUC origin of replication
>Addgene plasmid #195529 | pAAV-CaMKII-pAce-Kv2.1PR | addgene full sequence | sequence record 383240 | Addgene NGS Result
CCTGCAGGCAGCTGCGCGCTCGCTCGCTCACTGAGGCCGCCCGGGCGTCGGGCGACCTTTGGTCGCCCGG
CCTCAGTGAGCGAGCGAGCGCGCAGAGAGGGAGTGGCCAACTCCATCACTAGGGGTTCCTGCGGCCGCAC
GCGTTTAACATTATGGCCTTAGGTCACTTCATCTCCATGGGGTTCTTCTTCTGATTTTCTAGAAAATGAG
ATGGGGGTGCAGAGAGCTTCCTCAGTGACCTGCCCAGGGTCACATCAGAAATGTCAGAGCTAGAACTTGA
ACTCAGATTACTAATCTTAAATTCCATGCCTTGGGGGCATGCAAGTACGATATACAGAAGGAGTGAACTC
ATTAGGGCAGATGACCAATGAGTTTAGGAAAGAAGAGTCCAGGGCAGGGTACATCTACACCACCCGCCCA
GCCCTGGGTGAGTCCAGCCACGTTCACCTCATTATAGTTGCCTCTCTCCAGTCCTACCTTGACGGGAAGC
ACAAGCAGAAACTGGGACAGGAGCCCCAGGAGACCAAATCTTCATGGTCCCTCTGGGAGGATGGGTGGGG
AGAGCTGTGGCAGAGGCCTCAGGAGGGGCCCTGCTGCTCAGTGGTGACAGATAGGGGTGAGAAAGCAGAC
AGAGTCATTCCGTCAGCATTCTGGGTCTGTTTGGTACTTCTTCTCACGCTAAGGTGGCGGTGTGATATGC
ACAATGGCTAAAAAGCAGGGAGAGCTGGAAAGAAACAAGGACAGAGACAGAGGCCAAGTCAACCAGACCA
ATTCCCAGAGGAAGCAAAGAAACCATTACAGAGACTACAAGGGGGAAGGGAAGGAGAGATGAATTAGCTT
CCCCTGTAAACCTTAGAACCCAGCTGTTGCCAGGGCAACGGGGCAATACCTGTCTCTTCAGAGGAGATGA
AGTTGCCAGGGTAACTACATCCTGTCTTTCTCAAGGACCATCCCAGAATGTGGCACCCACTAGCCGTTAC
CATAGCAACTGCCTCTTTGCCCCACTTAATCCCATCCCGTCTGTTAAAAGGGCCCTATAGTTGGAGGTGG
GGGAGGTAGGAAGAGCGATGATCACTTGTGGACTAAGTTTGTTCGCATCCCCTTCTCCAACCCCCTCAGT
ACATCACCCTGGGGGAACAGGGTCCACTTGCTCCTGGGCCCACACAGTCCTGCAGTATTGTGTATATAAG
GCCAGGGCAAAGAGGAGCAGGTTTTAAAGTGAAAGGCAGGCAGGTGTTGGGGAGGCAGTTACCGGGGCAA
CGGGAACAGGGCGTTTCGGAGGTGGTTGCCATGGGGACCTGGATGCTGACGAAGGCTCGCGAGGCTGTGA
GCAGCCACAGTGCCCTGCTCAGAAGCCCCAAGCTCGTCAGTCAAGCCGGTTCTCCGTTTGCACTCAGGAG
CACGGGCAGGCGAGTGGCCCCTAGTTCTGGGGGCAGCTCTAGAGCGGTACCGCCACCATGGCTGACGTGG
AAACCGAGACCGGCATGATTGCACAGTGGATTGTCTTTGCTATTATGGCTGCTGCTGCTATTGCTTTTGG
AGTGGCTGTGCACTTTCGGCCTTCAGAGCTGAAGAGCGCATACTATATCAACATTGCCATCTGCACTATC
GCCGCTACCGCTTACTATGCAATGGCCGTGAACTACCAGGACCTGACAATGAATGGTGAAAGGCAGGTGG
TCTACGCAAAGTATATTGACTGGGTGCTGACCACACCACTGCTCCTGCTCAACCTCATCGTCATGACCAA
GATGGGCGGAGTGATGATTTCTTGGGTCATCGGCGCAGACATTTTCATGATCGTGTTTGGTATTCTGGGC
GCCTTCGAGGATGAACACAAGTTCAAATGGGTGTACTTTATCGCTGGATGTGTGATGCAGGCAGTCCTGA
CATACGGGATGTATAACGCCACTTGGAAAGACGATCTGAAGAAAAGCCCCGAGTACCATAGCTCCTATGT
CAGTCTGCTCGTCTTCCTGTCAATCCTCTTCGTGTTTTATCCTGTCGTGTGGGCTTTCGGGTCTGGTAGT
GGCGTGCTGTCCGTCGACAATGAGGCCATTCTCATGGGAATCCTGGATGTGCTCGCTAAGCCACTGTTTG
GAATGGGGTGCCTCATTGCCCATGAGACTATCTTCAAGTCCTACCCAGCGACACATGAGTTACACATCTT
TGGCTCCATCAACGGTGTGGACTTTGACATGGTGGGTCAGGGCACCGGCAATCCAAATGATGGTTATGAG
GAGTTAAACCTGAAGTCCACCAAGGGTGACCTCCAGTTCTCCCCCTGGATTCTGGTCCCTCATATCGGGT
ATGGCTTCCATCAGTACCTGCCCTACCCTGACGGGATGTCGCCTTTCCAGGCCGCCATGGTAGATGGCTC
CGGATACCAAGTCCATCGCACAATGCAGTTTGAAGATGGTGCCTCCCTTACTGTTAACTACCGCTACACC
TACGAGGGAAGCCACATCAAAGGAGAGGCCCAGGTGAAGGGGACTGGTTTCCCTGCTGACGGTCCTGTGA
TGACCAACTCGCTGACCGCTGCGGACTGGTGCAGGTCGAAGAAGACTTACCCCAACGACAAAACCATCAT
CAGTACCTTTAAGTGGAGTTACACCACTGGAAATGGCAAGCGCTACAGGAGCACTGCGCGGACCACCTAC
ACCTTTGCCAAGCCAATGGCGGCTAACTATCTGAAGAACCAGCCGATGTACGTGTTCCGTAAGACGGAGC
TCAAGCACTCCAAGACCGAGCTCAACTTCAAGGAGTGGCAAAAGGCCTTTACCGATGTGATGGGCATGGA
CGAGCTGTACAAGAAGAGCAGGATCACCAGCGAGGGCGAGTACATCCCCCTGGACCAGATCGACATCAAC
GTGTTCTGCTACGAGAACGAGGTGCAAAGTCAGCCTATCCTGAACACAAAGGAAATGGCTCCACAGTCTA
AGCCTCCCGAAGAGCTTGAGATGTCCAGTATGCCAAGTCCCGTGGCTCCCCTCCCTGCCAGGACTGAAGG
AGTGATTGACATGAGGAGTATGTCATCTATTGATAGCTTCATCTCTTGCGCAACAGATTTCCCCGAGGCT
ACTCGATTCTAAAAGCTTATCGATAATCAACCTCTGGATTACAAAATTTGTGAAAGATTGACTGGTATTC
TTAACTATGTTGCTCCTTTTACGCTATGTGGATACGCTGCTTTAATGCCTTTGTATCATGCTATTGCTTC
CCGTATGGCTTTCATTTTCTCCTCCTTGTATAAATCCTGGTTGCTGTCTCTTTATGAGGAGTTGTGGCCC
GTTGTCAGGCAACGTGGCGTGGTGTGCACTGTGTTTGCTGACGCAACCCCCACTGGTTGGGGCATTGCCA
CCACCTGTCAGCTCCTTTCCGGAACTTTCGCTTTCCCCCTCCCTATTGCCACGGCGGAACTCATCGCCGC
CTGCCTTGCCCGCTGCTGGACAGGGGCTCGGCTGTTGGGCACTGACAATTCCGTGGTGTTGTCGGGGAAA
TCATCGTCCTTTCCTTGGCTGCTCGCCTATGTTGCCACCTGGATTCTGCGCGGGACGTCCTTCTGCTACG
TCCCTTCGGCCCTCAATCCAGCGGACCTTCCTTCCCGCGGCCTGCTGCCGGCTCTGCGGCCTCTTCCGCG
TCTTCGCCTTCGCCCTCAGACGAGTCGGATCTCCCTTTGGGCCGCCTCCCCGCATCGATACCGAGCGCTG
CTCGAGAGATCTACGGGTGGCATCCCTGTGACCCCTCCCCAGTGCCTCTCCTGGCCCTGGAAGTTGCCAC
TCCAGTGCCCACCAGCCTTGTCCTAATAAAATTAAGTTGCATCATTTTGTCTGACTAGGTGTCCTTCTAT
AATATTATGGGGTGGAGGGGGGTGGTATGGAGCAAGGGGCAAGTTGGGAAGACAACCTGTAGGGCCTGCG
GGGTCTATTGGGAACCAAGCTGGAGTGCAGTGGCACAATCTTGGCTCACTGCAATCTCCGCCTCCTGGGT
TCAAGCGATTCTCCTGCCTCAGCCTCCCGAGTTGTTGGGATTCCAGGCATGCATGACCAGGCTCAGCTAA
TTTTTGTTTTTTTGGTAGAGACGGGGTTTCACCATATTGGCCAGGCTGGTCTCCAACTCCTAATCTCAGG
TGATCTACCCACCTTGGCCTCCCAAATTGCTGGGATTACAGGCGTGAACCACTGCTCCCTTCCCTGTCCT
TCTGATTTTGTAGGTAACCACGTGCGGACCGAGCGGCCGCAGGAACCCCTAGTGATGGAGTTGGCCACTC
CCTCTCTGCGCGCTCGCTCGCTCACTGAGGCCGGGCGACCAAAGGTCGCCCGACGCCCGGGCTTTGCCCG
GGCGGCCTCAGTGAGCGAGCGAGCGCGCAGCTGCCTGCAGGGGCGCCTGATGCGGTATTTTCTCCTTACG
CATCTGTGCGGTATTTCACACCGCATA
[95 nt withheld, positions 4438-4532]
T
[46 nt withheld, positions 4534-4579]
C
[141 nt withheld, positions 4581-4721]
CCTTTGACGTTGGAGTCCACGTTCTTT
[37 nt withheld, positions 4749-4785]
ACTCTATCTCGGGCTATTCTTTTGATTTATAAGGGATTTTGCCGATTTCGGTCTATTGGTTAAAAAATGA
GCTGATTTAACAAAAATTTAACGCGAATTTTAACAAAATATTAACGTTTACAATTTTATGGTGCACTCTC
AGTACAATCTGCTCTGATGCCGCATAGTTAAGCCAGCCCCGACACCCGCCAACACCCGCTGACGCGCCCT
GACGGGCTTGTCTGCTCCCGGCATCCGCTTACAGACAAGCTGTGACCGTCTCCGGGAGCTGCATGTGTCA
GAGGTTTTCACCGTCATCACCGAAACGCGCGAGACGAAAGGGCCTCGTGATACGCCTATTTTTATAGGTT
AATGTCATGATAATAATGGTTTCTTAGACGTCAGGTGGCACTTTTCGGGGAAATGTGCGCGGAACCCCTA
TTTGTTTATTTTTCTAAATACATTCAAATATGTATCCGCTCATGAGACAATAACCCTGATAAATGCTTCA
ATAATATTGAAAAAGGAAGAGTATGAGTATTCAACATTTCCGTGTCGCCCTTATTCCCTTTTTTGCGGCA
TTTTGCCTTCCTGTTTTTGCTCACCCAGAAACGCTGGTGAAAGTAAAAGATGCTGAAGATCAGTTGGGTG
CACGAGTGGGTTACATCGAACTGGATCTCAACAGCGGTAAGATCCTTGAGAGTTTTCGCCCCGAAGAACG
TTTTCCAATGATGAGCACTTTTAAAGTTCTGCTATGTGGCGCGGTATTATCCCGTATTGACGCCGGGCAA
GAGCAACTCGGTCGCCGCATACACTATTCTCAGAATGACTTGGTTGAGTACTCACCAGTCACAGAAAAGC
ATCTTACGGATGGCATGACAGTAAGAGAATTATGCAGTGCTGCCATAACCATGAGTGATAACACTGCGGC
CAACTTACTTCTGACAACGATCGGAGGACCGAAGGAGCTAACCGCTTTTTTGCACAACATGGGGGATCAT
GTAACTCGCCTTGATCGTTGGGAACCGGAGCTGAATGAAGCCATACCAAACGACGAGCGTGACACCACGA
TGCCTGTAGCAATGGCAACAACGTTGCGCAAACTATTAACTGGCGAACTACTTACTCTAGCTTCCCGGCA
ACAATTAATAGACTGGATGGAGGCGGATAAAGTTGCAGGACCACTTCTGCGCTCGGCCCTTCCGGCTGGC
TGGTTTATTGCTGATAAATCTGGAGCCGGTGAGCGTGGGTCTCGCGGTATCATTGCAGCACTGGGGCCAG
ATGGTAAGCCCTCCCGTATCGTAGTTATCTACACGACGGGGAGTCAGGCAACTATGGATGAACGAAATAG
ACAGATCGCTGAGATAGGTGCCTCACTGATTAAGCATTGGTAACTGTCAGACCAAGTTTACTCATATATA
CTTTAGATTGATTTAAAACTTCATTTTTAATTTAAAAGGATCTAGGTGAAGATCCTTTTTGATAATCTCA
TGACCAAAATCCCTTAACGTGAGTTTTCGTTCCACTGAGCGTCAGACCCCGTAGAAAAGATCAAAGGATC
TTCTTGAGATCCTTTTTTTCTGCGCGTAATCTGCTGCTTGCAAACAAAAAAACCACCGCTACCAGCGGTG
GTTTGTTTGCCGGATCAAGAGCTACCAACTCTTTTTCCGAAGGTAACTGGCTTCAGCAGAGCGCAGATAC
CAAATACTGTTCTTCTAGTGTAGCCGTAGTTAGGCCACCACTTCAAGAACTCTGTAGCACCGCCTACATA
CCTCGCTCTGCTAATCCTGTTACCAGTGGCTGCTGCCAGTGGCGATAAGTCGTGTCTTACCGGGTTGGAC
TCAAGACGATAGTTACCGGATAAGGCGCAGCGGTCGGGCTGAACGGGGGGTTCGTGCACACAGCCCAGCT
TGGAGCGAACGACCTACACCGAACTGAGATACCTACAGCGTGAGCTATGAGAAAGCGCCACGCTTCCCGA
AGGGAGAAAGGCGGACAGGTATCCGGTAAGCGGCAGGGTCGGAACAGGAGAGCGCACGAGGGAGCTTCCA
GGGGGAAACGCCTGGTATCTTTATAGTCCTGTCGGGTTTCGCCACCTCTGACTTGAGCGTCGATTTTTGT
GATGCTCGTCAGGGGGGCGGAGCCTATGGAAAAACGCCAGCAACGCGGCCTTTTTACGGTTCCTGGCCTT
TTGCTGGCCTTTTGCTCACATGT
